Addgene plasmid #87411: pIHEU_miniSOG2 T2A H3.3A-EGFP
Purpose: UAS vector to express Histone 3.3A GFP fusion and miniSOG2 in Drosophila
Depositing lab: Xiaokun Shu. Depositing organization: University of California, San Francisco (UCSF). Publication: Precision Optogenetic Tool for Selective Single- and Multiple-Cell Ablation in a Live Animal Model System. Makhijani K, To TL, Ruiz-Gonzalez R, Lafaye C, Royant A, Shu X. Cell Chem Biol. 2017 Jan 19;24(1):110-119. doi: 10.1016/j.chembiol.2016.12.010. Epub 2017 Jan 5. PubMed 28065655.
Backbone
  Vector backbone: pIHEU
  Vector type: Insect Expression
Growth in bacteria
  Bacterial resistance: Ampicillin, 100 μg/mL
  Growth temperature: 37°C
  Growth strain: DH5alpha
  Copy number: High Copy
Gene/Insert
  Gene/Insert name: mini singlet oxygen generator 2 (alt name: miniSOG2)
  Insert size (bp): 318
  Cloning method: Restriction Enzyme; 5′ cloning site AscI (not destroyed); 3′ cloning site BamHI (not destroyed)
  Sequencing primers: 5′ aattgtgctcggcaacagc; 3′ ggcgcacagaaatgattacaac
Terms and licenses: Academic/Nonprofit Terms; Industry Terms: Not Available to Industry
How to cite: pIHEU_miniSOG2 T2A H3.3A-EGFP was a gift from Xiaokun Shu (Addgene plasmid # 87411 ; http://n2t.net/addgene:87411 ; RRID:Addgene_87411)
