[The description below was written by a language model from this plasmid's Addgene catalogue record and pLannotate feature annotations shown in this document.]
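Description:
pIHEU_miniSOG2 T2A H3.3A-EGFP is a roughly 12 kb Drosophila transgenesis and expression plasmid built on the pIHEU backbone, designed for GAL4-dependent co-expression of the photosensitizer miniSOG2 and a GFP-labelled histone. In bacteria it is maintained through a high-copy ColE1/pUC-type origin and selected with ampicillin via the bla gene and its promoter. Short annotated fragments of NeoR/KanR, rop and bom appear to be non-functional backbone remnants. For delivery into the fly genome the plasmid offers two routes: P element 5' and 3' ends for transposase-mediated insertion, and a φC31 attB site for site-specific integration into attP landing sites. The mini-white gene provides an eye-colour marker for identifying transformants.

The expression cassette is flanked by two gypsy insulators, which help shield it from chromosomal position effects. It consists of five tandem UAS sites upstream of the Drosophila hsp70 basal promoter, followed by a chimeric intron that typically boosts expression. The 318 bp miniSOG2 coding sequence, cloned between AscI and BamHI, lies upstream of Drosophila His3.3A fused to EGFP. According to the construct name the two open reading frames are joined by a T2A self-cleaving peptide, although the feature table does not annotate it separately; this would yield separate miniSOG2 and H3.3A-EGFP proteins from one transcript. The feature table does not annotate a terminator or polyadenylation signal downstream of EGFP.

miniSOG2 is a flavin-binding singlet oxygen generator, so illumination of expressing cells produces reactive oxygen that can kill them, while the chromatin-bound H3.3A-EGFP marks their nuclei. Crossed to tissue-specific GAL4 drivers, the transgene is intended for light-directed ablation of selected single or multiple cells in live flies.
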