Features (pLannotate 1.2.2; 21 found; start..end, strand, type, name):
      1..233     -  misc_feature   P element 3' end: P element 3' end
    245..617     +  CDS            NeoR/KanR (fragment): aminoglycoside phosphotransferase from Tn5; aph(3')-II (or nptII); confers resistance to neomycin, kanamycin, and G418 (Geneticin®)
    631..1016    +  protein_bind   gypsy insulator: chromatin insulator from Drosophila Su(Hw), CP190, and Mod(mdg4)67.2
   1044..1138    +  protein_bind   5X UAS: five tandem copies of the "ScaI site" 17-mer CGGAGTACTGTCCTCCG, an upstream activating sequence (UAS) that efficiently binds yeast Gal4 (Webster et al., 1988; Pfeiffer et al., 2010) GAL4
   1157..1395    +  promoter       hsp70 promoter: Drosophila melanogaster hsp70Bb promoter
   1468..1600    +  intron         chimeric intron: chimera between introns from human β-globin and immunoglobulin heavy chain genes
   1648..1965    +  CDS            miniSOG2: miniSOG2 is a basic (constitutively fluorescent) cyan fluorescent protein published in 2017, derived from Arabidopsis thaliana. It requires the cofactor flavin for fluorescence.
   2032..2439    +  CDS            His3.3A (sequence withheld): H33A_DROME - Experimental evidence at protein level: Swiss-Prot protein existence level 1. Variant histone H3 which replaces conventional H3 in a wide range of nucleosomes in active genes and is specifically enriched in modifications associated with active chromatin. Constitutes the predominant form of histone H3 in non-dividing cells and is incorporated into chromatin independently of DNA synthesis. Deposited at sites of nucleosomal displacement throughout transcribed genes, suggesting that it represents an epigenetic imprint of transcriptionally active chromatin. Nucleosomes wrap and compact
   2497..3216    +  CDS            EGFP: the original enhanced GFP (Yang et al., 1996) mammalian codon-optimized
   3878..4263    +  protein_bind   gypsy insulator: chromatin insulator from Drosophila Su(Hw), CP190, and Mod(mdg4)67.2
   4264..8383    +  gene           mini-white: white; This modified version of the white gene lacks part of the first intron.
   8394..8979    -  misc_feature   P element 5' end: No description available
   8980..9208    -  CDS            mini-white (fragment): Drosophila white gene eye color pigment; white; This is a modified version of the white gene lacking part of the first intron.
   9214..9802    -  rep_origin     ori: high-copy-number ColE1/pMB1/pBR322/pUC origin of replication
   9973..10833   -  CDS            AmpR: β-lactamase; bla; confers resistance to ampicillin, carbenicillin, and related antibiotics
  10834..10938   -  promoter       AmpR promoter: bla
  11033..11068   +  CDS            rop (fragment): Rop protein, which maintains plasmids at low copy number; rop
  11170..11218   +  misc_feature   bom (fragment): basis of mobility region from pBR322
  11412..11481   -  protein_bind   attB: attB site for the φC31 integrase (Groth et al., 2000) phage φC31 integrase
  11501..11523   +  misc_feature   bom (fragment): basis of mobility region from pBR322
  11522..1       -  gene           mini-white (fragment) (across the origin): white; This modified version of the white gene lacks part of the first intron.
>Addgene plasmid #87411 | pIHEU_miniSOG2 T2A H3.3A-EGFP | addgene full sequence | sequence record 173545 | Addgene NGS Result
CATGATGAAATAACATAAGGTGGTCCCGTCGGCAAGAGACATCCACTTAACGTATGCTTGCAATAAGTGC
GAGTGAAAGGAATAGTATTCTGAGTGTCGTATTGAGTCTGAGTGAGACAGCGATATGATTGTTGATTAAC
CCTTAGCATGTCCGTGGGGTTTGAATTAACTCATAATATTAATTAGACGAAATTATTTTTAAAGTTTTAT
TTTTAATAATTTGCGAGTACGCAAAGCTTCCTAGGTCAAGACCGACCTGTCCGGTGCCCTGAATGAACTG
CAAGACGAGGCAGCGCGGCTATCGTGGCTGGCCACGACGGGCGTTCCTTGCGCAGCTGTGCTCGACGTTG
TCACTGAAGCGGGAAGGGACTGGCTGCTATTGGGCGAAGTGCCGGGGCAGGATCTCCTGTCATCTCACCT
TGCTCCTGCCGAGAAAGTATCCATCATGGCTGATGCAATGCGGCGGCTGCATACGCTTGATCCGGCTACC
TGCCCATTCGACCACCAAGCGAAACATCGCATCGAGCGAGCACGTACTCGGATGGAAGCCGGTCTTGTCG
ATCAGGATGATCTGGACGAAGAGCATCAGGGGCTCGCGCCAGCCGAACTGTTCGCCAAGCTTGGCTGCAT
CACGTAATAAGTGTGCGTTGAATTTATTCGCAAAAACATTGCATATTTTCGGCAAAGTAAAATTTTGTTG
CATACCTTATCAAAAAATAAGTGCTGCATACTTTTTAGAGAAACCAAATAATTTTTTATTGCATACCCGT
TTTTAATAAAATACATTGCATACCCTCTTTTAATAAAAAATATTGCATACTTTGACGAAACAAATTTTCG
TTGCATACCCAATAAAAGATTATTATATTGCATACCCGTTTTTAATAAAATACATTGCATACCCTCTTTT
AATAAAAAATATTGCATACGTTGACGAAACAAATTTTCGTTGCATACCCAATAAAAGATTATTATATTGC
ATACCTTTTCTTGCCATACCATTTAGCCGATCAATTGTGCTCGGCAACAGCATGCCTGCAGGTCGGAGTA
CTGTCCTCCGAGCGGAGTACTGTCCTCCGAGCGGAGTACTGTCCTCCGAGCGGAGTACTGTCCTCCGAGC
GGAGTACTGTCCTCCGAGCGGAGACTCTAGCGAGCGCCGGAGTATAAATAGAGGCGCTTCGTCTACGGAG
CGACAATTCAATTCAAACAAGCAAAGTGAACACGTCGCTAAGCGAAAGCTAAGCAAATAAACAAGCGCAG
CTGAACAAGCTAAACAATCTGCAGTAAAGTGCAAGTTAAAGTGAATCAATTAAAAGTAACCAGCAACCAA
GTAAATCAACTGCAACTACTGAAATCTGCCAAGAAGTAATTATTGAATACAAGAAGAGAACTCTGAATAG
GGAATTGGGAATTGCAGTGACTCTCTTAAGGTAGCCTTGCAGAAGTTGGTCGTGAGGCACTGGGCAGGTA
AGTATCAAGGTTACAAGACAGGTTTAAGGAGACCAATAGAAACTGGGCTTGTCGAGACAGAGAAGACTCT
TGCGTTTCTGATAGGCACCTATTGGTCTTACTGACATCCACTTTGCCTTTCTCTCCACAGGTGTCCACTC
CCAGTTCAATTACAGCTCGAATTGGGGCGCGCCCAAAATGGAAAAAAGCTTCGTGATTACTGACCCGCGC
CTGCCGGATAATCCGATCATCTTCGCCTCCGATAGTTTCCTGGAACTGACTGAATACAGCCGTGAGGAAA
TTCTGGGTCGTAATCCCCGTTTCCTGCGGGGCCCGGAAACCGATCAAGCAACTGTTCAGAAAATTCATGA
TGCAATCCGTGATCAACGTGAAATCACCGTGCAGCTGATTAACTATACCAAAAGCGGCAAGAAATTCTGG
AACTTGTTTCGCCTGCAGCCGATTCGCGATCAGAAAGGTGAGCTGCAGTACTTCATCGGGGTTCAGCTGG
ATGGTGGATCCGAGGGCAGAGGAAGTCTGCTAACATGCGGTGACGTCGAGGAGAATCCTGGCCCAGAATT
C
[408 nt withheld, positions 2032-2439]
TCACGGCCGGTCGCAACAATGAGTCTCGAGTCTGGTGGCGGGAGTGGTGGCGGGTCCATGGTGAGCAAGG
GCGAGGAGCTGTTCACCGGGGTGGTGCCCATCCTGGTCGAGCTGGACGGCGACGTAAACGGCCACAAGTT
CAGCGTGTCCGGCGAGGGCGAGGGCGATGCCACCTACGGCAAGCTGACCCTGAAGTTCATCTGCACCACC
GGCAAGCTGCCCGTGCCCTGGCCCACCCTCGTGACCACCCTGACCTACGGCGTGCAGTGCTTCAGCCGCT
ACCCCGACCACATGAAGCAGCACGACTTCTTCAAGTCCGCCATGCCCGAAGGCTACGTCCAGGAGCGCAC
CATCTTCTTCAAGGACGACGGCAACTACAAGACCCGCGCCGAGGTGAAGTTCGAGGGCGACACCCTGGTG
AACCGCATCGAGCTGAAGGGCATCGACTTCAAGGAGGACGGCAACATCCTGGGGCACAAGCTGGAGTACA
ACTACAACAGCCACAACGTCTATATCATGGCCGACAAGCAGAAGAACGGCATCAAGGCCAACTTCAAGAT
CCGCCACAACATCGAGGACGGCAGCGTGCAGCTCGCCGACCACTACCAGCAGAACACCCCCATCGGCGAC
GGCCCCGTGCTGCTGCCCGACAACCACTACCTGAGCACCCAGTCCGCCCTGAGCAAAGACCCCAACGAGA
AGCGCGATCACATGGTCCTGCTGGAGTTCGTGACCGCCGCCGGGATCACTCTCGGCATGGACGAGCTGTA
CAAGTAATTAATTAACTAAGCCAGTCGGCAATCGGACGCCTTCGAAACATGCAACACTAATGTTTAATTC
AGATTTCAGCAGAGACAAGCTAAAACACCGACGAGTTGTAATCATTTCTGTGCGCCAGCATATATTTCTT
ATATACAACGTAATACATAATTATGTAATTCTAGCATCTCCCCAACACTCACATACAAACAAACAAAAAA
TACAAACACACAAAACGTATTTACCCGCACGCATCCTTGGCGAGGTTGAGTATGAAACAAAAACAAAACT
TAATTTAGAGCAAAGTAATTACACGAATAAATTTAATAAAAAAAAACTATAATAAAAACGCCAATCATGT
TATTTCCAAAAAAAAAAAAAAAAAAAAAAACTAGACGAGATGTTTGCGCTTGTGTCGATGAATGTAAAGA
ATTGCAACTACATAGATGGTAATTAATTTCAGCTGTAAGAAGTACAAGTTTTTCATAATTGTGAGAAAAG
TGCAGTAGTATCGCTTAAAGTTCAGTTTTAATCAGGGCATTTAGCAGCTCGAACCCAATGTATTTGTAAG
CCCAATAAACGTGTAAATGCCTAGAGCAAAATATCACAACTGTAGCTTTTCATCCGAAAGATAATAATGA
ATAGACTGACCTGACGTTTTTCAAAATGCGTAACTAGTCACGTAATAAGTGTGCGTTGAATTTATTCGCA
AAAACATTGCATATTTTCGGCAAAGTAAAATTTTGTTGCATACCTTATCAAAAAATAAGTGCTGCATACT
TTTTAGAGAAACCAAATAATTTTTTATTGCATACCCGTTTTTAATAAAATACATTGCATACCCTCTTTTA
ATAAAAAATATTGCATACTTTGACGAAACAAATTTTCGTTGCATACCCAATAAAAGATTATTATATTGCA
TACCCGTTTTTAATAAAATACATTGCATACCCTCTTTTAATAAAAAATATTGCATACGTTGACGAAACAA
ATTTTCGTTGCATACCCAATAAAAGATTATTATATTGCATACCTTTTCTTGCCATACCATTTAGCCGATC
AATTCTAGTATGTATGTAAGTTAATAAAACCCATTTTTGCGGAAAGTAGATAAAAAAAACATTTTTTTTT
TTTACTGCACTGGATATCATTGAACTTATCTGATCAGTTTTAAATTTACTTCGATCCAAGGGTATTTGAT
GTACCAGGTTCTTTCGATTACCTCTCACTCAAAATGACATTCCACTCAAAGTCAGCGCTGTTTGCCTCCT
TCTCTGTCCACAGAAATATCGCCGTCTCTTTCGCCGCTGCGTCCGCTATCTCTTTCGCCACCGTTTGTAG
CGTTACGTAGCGTCAATGTCCGCCTTCAGTTGCATTTTGTCAGCGGTTTCGTGACGAAGCTCCAAGCGGT
TTACGCCATCAATTAAACACAAAGTGCTGTGCCAAAACTCCTCTCGCTTCTTATTTTTGTTTGTTTTTTG
AGTGATTGGGGTGGTGATTGGTTTTGGGTGGGTAAGCAGGGGAAAGTGTGAAAAATCCCGGCAATGGGCC
AAGAGGATCAGGAGCTATTAATTCGCGGAGGCAGCAAACACCCATCTGCCGAGCATCTGAACAATGTGAG
TAGTACATGTGCATACATCTTAAGTTCACTTGATCTATAGGAACTGCGATTGCAACATCAAATTGTCTGC
GGCGTGAGAACTGCGACCCACAAAAATCCCAAACCGCAATTGCACAAACAAATAGTGACACGAAACAGAT
TATTCTGGTAGCTGTTCTCGCTATATAAGACAATTTTTGAGATCATATCATGATCAAGACATCTAAAGGC
ATTCATTTTCGACTATATTCTTTTTTACAAAAAATATAACAACCAGATATTTTAAGCTGATCCTAGATGC
ACAAAAAATAAATAAAAGTATAAACCTACTTCGTAGGATACTTCGGGGTACTTTTTGTTCGGGGTTAGAT
GAGCATAACGCTTGTAGTTGATATTTGAGATCCCCTATCATTGCAGGGTGACAGCGGAGCGGCTTCGCAG
AGCTGCATTAACCAGGGCTTCGGGCAGGCCAAAAACTACGGCACGCTCCGGCCACCCAGTCCGCCGGAGG
ACTCCGGTTCAGGGAGCGGCCAACTAGCCGAGAACCTCACCTATGCCTGGCACAATATGGACATCTTTGG
GGCGGTCAATCAGCCGGGCTCCGGATGGCGGCAGCTGGTCAACCGGACACGCGGACTATTCTGCAACGAG
CGACACATACCGGCGCCCAGGAAACATTTGCTCAAGAACGGTGAGTTTCTATTCGCAGTCGGCTGATCTG
TGTGAAATCTTAATAAAGGGTCCAATTACCAATTTGAAACTCAGTTTGCGGCGTGGCCTATCCGGGCGAA
CTTTTGGCCGTGATGGGCAGTTCCGGTGCCGGAAAGACGACCCTGCTGAATGCCCTTGCCTTTCGATCGC
CGCAGGGCATCCAAGTATCGCCATCCGGGATGCGACTGCTCAATGGCCAACCTGTGGACGCCAAGGAGAT
GCAGGCCAGGTGCGCCTATGTCCAGCAGGATGACCTCTTTATCGGCTCCCTAACGGCCAGGGAACACCTG
ATTTTCCAAGCCATGGTGCGGATGCCACGACATCTGACCTATCGGCAGCGAGTGGCCCGCGTGGATCAGG
TGATCCAGGAGCTTTCGCTCAGCAAATGTCAGCACACGATCATCGGTGTGCCCGGCAGGGTGAAAGGTCT
GTCCGGCGGAGAAAGGAAGCGTCTGGCATTCGCCTCCGAGGCTCTAACCGATCCGCCGCTTCTGATCTGC
GATGAGCCCACCTCCGGACTGGACTCCTTTACCGCCCACAGCGTCGTCCAGGTGCTGAAGAAGCTGTCGC
AGAAGGGCAAGACCGTCATCCTGACCATTCATCAGCCGTCTTCCGAGCTGTTTGAGCTCTTTGACAAGAT
CCTTCTGATGGCCGAGGGCAGGGTAGCTTTCTTGGGCACTCCCAGCGAAGCCGTCGACTTCTTTTCCTAG
TGAGTTCGATGTGTTTATTAAGGGTATCTAGTATTACATAACATCTCAACTCCTATCCAGCGTGGGTGCC
CAGTGTCCTACCAACTACAATCCGGCGGACTTTTACGTACAGGTGTTGGCCGTTGTGCCCGGACGGGAGA
TCGAGTCCCGTGATCGGATCGCCAAGATATGCGACAATTTTGCCATTAGCAAAGTAGCCCGGGATATGGA
GCAGTTGTTGGCCACCAAAAATCTGGAGAAGCCACTGGAGCAGCCGGAGAATGGGTACACCTACAAGGCC
ACCTGGTTCATGCAGTTCCGGGCGGTCCTGTGGCGATCCTGGCTGTCGGTGCTCAAGGAACCACTCCTCG
TAAAAGTGCGACTTATTCAGACAACGGTGAGTGGTTCCAGTGGAAACAAATGATATAACGCTTACAATTC
TTGGAAACAAATTCGCTAGATTTTAGATAGAATTGCCTGATTCCACACCCTTCTTAGTTTTTTTCAATGA
GATGTATAGTTTATAGTTTTGCAGAAGATAAATAAATTTCATTTAACTCGCGAATATTAATGAGATGCGA
GTAACATTTTAATTTGCAGATGGTTGCCATCTTGATTGGCCTCATCTTTTTGGGCCAACAACTCACGCAA
GTGGGTGTGATGAATATCAACGGAGCCATCTTCCTCTTCCTGACCAACATGACCTTTCAAAACGTCTTTG
CCACGATAAATGTAAGTCATGTTTAGAATACATTTGCATTTCAATAATTTACTAACTTTCTAATGAATCG
ATTCGATTTAGGTGTTCACCTCAGAGCTGCCAGTTTTTATGAGGGAGGCCCGAAGTCGACTTTATCGCTG
TGACACATACTTTCTGGGCAAAACGATTGCCGAATTGCCGCTTTTTCTCACAGTGCCACTGGTCTTCACG
GCGATTGCCTATCCGATGATCGGACTGCGGGCCGGAGTGCTGCACTTCTTCAACTGCCTGGCGCTGGTCA
CTCTGGTGGCCAATGTGTCAACGTCCTTCGGATATCTAATATCCTGCGCCAGCTCCTCGACCTCGATGGC
GCTGTCTGTGGGTCCGCCGGTTATCATACCATTCCTGCTCTTTGGCGGCTTCTTCTTGAACTCGGGCTCG
GTGCCAGTATACCTCAAATGGTTGTCGTACCTCTCATGGTTCCGTTACGCCAACGAGGGTCTGCTGATTA
ACCAATGGGCGGACGTGGAGCCGGGCGAAATTAGCTGCACATCGTCGAACACCACGTGCCCCAGTTCGGG
CAAGGTCATCCTGGAGACGCTTAACTTCTCCGCCGCCGATCTGCCGCTGGACTACGTGGGTCTGGCCATT
CTCATCGTGAGCTTCCGGGTGCTCGCATATCTGGCTCTAAGACTTCGGGCCCGACGCAAGGAGTAGCCGA
CATATATCCGAAATAACTGCTTGTTTTTTTTTTTTACCATTATTACCATCGTGTTTACTGTTTATTGCCC
CCTCAAAAAGCTAATGTAATTATATTTGTGCCAATAAAAACAAGATATGACCTATAGAATACAAGTATTT
CCCCTTCGAACATCCCCACAAGTAGACTTTGGATTTGTCTTCTAACCAAAAGACTTACACACCTGCATAC
CTTACATCAAAAACTCGTTTATCGCTACATAAAACACCGGGATATATTTTTTATATACATACTTTTCAAA
TCGCGCGCCCTCTTCATAATTCACCTCCACCACACCACGTTTCGTAGTTGCTCTTTCGCTGTCTCCCACC
CGCTCTCCGCAACACATTCACCTTTTGTTCGACGACCTTGGAGCGACTGTCGTTAGTTCCGCGCGATTCG
GTTCGCTCAAATGGTTCCGAGTGGTTCATTTCGTCTCAATAGAAATTAGTAATAAATATTTGTATGTACA
ATTTATTTGCTCCAATATATTTGTATATATTTCCCTCACAGCTATATTTATTCTAATTTAATATTATGAC
TTTTTAAGGTAATTTTTTGTGACCTGTTCGGAGTGATTAGCGTTACAATTTGAACTGAAAGTGACATCCA
GTGTTTGTTCCTTGTGTAGATGCATCTCAAAAAAATGGTGGGCATAATAGTGTTGTTTATATATATCAAA
AATAACAACTATAATAATAAGAATACATTTAATTTAGAAAATGCTTGGATTTCACTGGAACTAGAATTAA
TTCGGCTGCTGCTCTAAACGACGCATTTCGTACTCCAAAGTACGAATTTTTTCCCTCAAGCTCTTATTTT
CATTAAACAATGAACAGGACCTAACGCACAGTCACGTTATTGTTTACATAAATGATTTTTTTTACTATTC
AAACTTACTCTGTTTGTGTACTCCCACTGGTATAGCCTTCTTTTATCTTTTCTGGTTCAGGCTCTATCAC
TTTACTAGGTACGGCATCTGCGTTGAGTCGCCTCCTTTTAAATGTCTGACCTTTTGCAGGTGCAGCCTTC
CACTGCGAATCATTAAAGTGGGTATCACAAATTTGGGAGTTTTCACCAAGGCTGCACCCAAGGCTCTGCT
CCCACAATTTTCTCTTAATAGCACACTTCGGCACGTGAATTAATTTTACTCCAGTCACAGCTTTGCAGCA
AAATTTGCAATATTTCATTTTTTTTTATTCCACGTAAGGGTTAATGTTTTCAAAAAAAAATTCGTCCGCA
CACAACCTTTCCTCTCAACAAGCAAACGTGCACTGAATTTAAGTGTATACTTCGGTAAGCTTCGGCTATC
GACGGGACCACCTTATGTTATTTCATCATGGGCCAGACCCACGTAGTCCAGCGGCAGATCGGCGGCGGAG
AAGTTAAGCGTCTCCAGGATGACCTTGCCCGAACTGGGGCACGTGGTGTTCGACGATGTGCAGCTAATTT
CGCCCGGCTCCACGTCCGCCCATTGGTTAATCAGCAGACCCTCGTTGGCGTAACGGAACCATGAGAGGTA
CGACAACCATTTGAGGTATACTGGCACCGAGCCCGAGTTCAAGAAGAAGGCGTTTTTCCATAGGCTCCGC
CCCCCTGACGAGCATCACAAAAATCGACGCTCAAGTCAGAGGTGGCGAAACCCGACAGGACTATAAAGAT
ACCAGGCGTTTCCCCCTGGAAGCTCCCTCGTGCGCTCTCCTGTTCCGACCCTGCCGCTTACCGGATACCT
GTCCGCCTTTCTCCCTTCGGGAAGCGTGGCGCTTTCTCATAGCTCACGCTGTAGGTATCTCAGTTCGGTG
TAGGTCGTTCGCTCCAAGCTGGGCTGTGTGCACGAACCCCCCGTTCAGCCCGACCGCTGCGCCTTATCCG
GTAACTATCGTCTTGAGTCCAACCCGGTAAGACACGACTTATCGCCACTGGCAGCAGCCACTGGTAACAG
GATTAGCAGAGCGAGGTATGTAGGCGGTGCTACAGAGTTCTTGAAGTGGTGGCCTAACTACGGCTACACT
AGAAGAACAGTATTTGGTATCTGCGCTCTGCTGAAGCCAGTTACCTTCGGAAAAAGAGTTGGTAGCTCTT
GATCCGGCAAACAAACCACCGCTGGTAGCGGTGGTTTTTTTGTTTGCAAGCAGCAGATTACGCGCAGAAA
AAAAGGATCTCAAGAAGATCCTTTGATCTTTTCTACGGGGTCTGACGCTCAGTGGAACGAAAACTCACGT
TAAGGGATTTTGGTCATGAGATTATCAAAAAGGATCTTCACCTAGATCCTTTTAAATTAAAAATGAAGTT
TTAAATCAATCTAAAGTATATATGAGTAAACTTGGTCTGACAGTTACCAATGCTTAATCAGTGAGGCACC
TATCTCAGCGATCTGTCTATTTCGTTCATCCATAGTTGCCTGACTCCCCGTCGTGTAGATAACTACGATA
CGGGAGGGCTTACCATCTGGCCCCAGTGCTGCAATGATACCGCGAGACCCACGCTCACCGGCTCCAGATT
TATCAGCAATAAACCAGCCAGCCGGAAGGGCCGAGCGCAGAAGTGGTCCTGCAACTTTATCCGCCTCCAT
CCAGTCTATTAATTGTTGCCGGGAAGCTAGAGTAAGTAGTTCGCCAGTTAATAGTTTGCGCAACGTTGTT
GCCATTGCTACAGGCATCGTGGTGTCACGCTCGTCGTTTGGTATGGCTTCATTCAGCTCCGGTTCCCAAC
GATCAAGGCGAGTTACATGATCCCCCATGTTGTGCAAAAAAGCGGTTAGCTCCTTCGGTCCTCCGATCGT
TGTCAGAAGTAAGTTGGCCGCAGTGTTATCACTCATGGTTATGGCAGCACTGCATAATTCTCTTACTGTC
ATGCCATCCGTAAGATGCTTTTCTGTGACTGGTGAGTACTCAACCAAGTCATTCTGAGAATAGTGTATGC
GGCGACCGAGTTGCTCTTGCCCGGCGTCAATACGGGATAATACCGCGCCACATAGCAGAACTTTAAAAGT
GCTCATCATTGGAAAACGTTCTTCGGGGCGAAAACTCTCAAGGATCTTACCGCTGTTGAGATCCAGTTCG
ATGTAACCCACTCGTGCACCCAACTGATCTTCAGCATCTTTTACTTTCACCAGCGTTTCTGGGTGAGCAA
AAACAGGAAGGCAAAATGCCGCAAAAAAGGGAATAAGGGCGACACGGAAATGTTGAATACTCATACTCTT
CCTTTTTCAATATTATTGAAGCATTTATCAGGGTTATTGTCTCATGAGCGGATACATATTTGAATGTATT
TAGAAAAATAAACAAATAGGGGTTCCGCGCACATTTCCCCGAAAAGTGCCACCTGACGTCTAAGAAACCA
TTATTATCATGACATTAACCTATAAAAATAGGCGTATCACGAGGCCCTTTCGTCTCGCGCGTTTCGGTGA
TGACGGTGAAAACCTCTGACACATGCAGCTCCCGGAGACGGTCACAGCTTGTCTGTAAGCGGATGCCGGG
AGCAGACAAGCCCGTCAGGGCGCGTCAGCGGGTGTTGGCGGGTGTCGGGGCTGGCTTAACTATGCGGCAT
CAGAGCAGATTGTACTGAGAGTGCACCATTCGACATGCCCGCCGTGACCGTCGAGAACCCGCTGACGCTG
CCCCGCGTATCCGCACCCGCCGACGCCGTCGCACGTCCCGTGCTCACCGTGACCACCGCGCCCAGCGGTT
TCGAGGGCGAGGGCTTCCCGGTGCGCCGCGCGTTCGCCGGGATCAACTACCGCCACCTCGACCCGTTCAT
CATGATGGACCAGATGGGTGAGGTGGAGTACGCGCCCGGGGAGCCCAAGGGCACGCCCTGGCACCCGCAC
CGCGGCTTCGAGACCGTGACCTACATCGTCGATATGCGGTGTGAAATACCGCACCGAATCGCGCGGAACT
AACGACAGTCGCTCCAAGGTCGTCGAACAAAAGGTGAATGTGTTGCGGAGAGCGGGTGGGAGACAGCGAA
AGAGCAACTACGAAACGTGGTGTGGTGGAGGTGAATTATGAAGAGGGCGCGCGATTTGAAAAGTATGTAT
ATAAAAAATATATCCCGGTGTTTTATGTAGCGATAAACGAGTTTTTGATGTAAGGTATGCAGGTGTGTAA
GTCTTTTGGTTAGAAGACAAATCCAAAGTCTACTTGTGGGGATGTTCGAAGGGGAAATACTTGTATTCTA
TAGGTCATATCTTGTTTTTATTGGCACAAATATAATTACATTAGCTTTTTGAGGGGGCAATAAACAGTAA
ACACGATGGTAATAATGGTAAAAAAAAAAAACAAGCAGTTATTTCGGATATATGTCGGCTACTCCTTGCG
TCGGGCCCGAAGTCTTAGAGCCAGATATGCGAGCACCCGGAAGCTCACGATGAGAATGGCCAGAC
